Addgene plasmid #74685: pPhlF-P1
Purpose: PhlF-P1 gate
Depositing lab: Christopher Voigt. Depositing organization: Massachusetts Institute of Technology. Publication: Genetic circuit design automation. Nielsen AA, Der BS, Shin J, Vaidyanathan P, Paralanov V, Strychalski EA, Ross D, Densmore D, Voigt CA. Science. 2016 Apr 1;352(6281):aac7341. doi: 10.1126/science.aac7341. PubMed 27034378.
Backbone
  Vector backbone: pAN801
  Backbone manufacturer: Alec Nielsen
  Backbone size w/o insert (bp): 3930
  Total vector size (bp): 5721
  Vector type: Bacterial Expression
Growth in bacteria
  Bacterial resistance: Kanamycin, 50 μg/mL
  Growth temperature: 37°C
  Growth strain: DH5alpha
  Copy number: Low Copy
Gene/Insert
  Gene/Insert name: PTac-RBSP1-PhlF-PPhlF-YFP
  Species: E. coli
  Insert size (bp): 1791
Terms and licenses: Academic/Nonprofit Terms; Industry Terms: Not Available to Industry
How to cite: pPhlF-P1 was a gift from Christopher Voigt (Addgene plasmid # 74685 ; http://n2t.net/addgene:74685 ; RRID:Addgene_74685)
