[The description below was written by a language model from this plasmid's Addgene catalogue record and pLannotate feature annotations shown in this document.]
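Description:
pPhlF-P1 is a 5.7 kb bacterial expression plasmid built on the pAN801 backbone and used to characterise a single repressor-based genetic logic gate in E. coli. It replicates from a p15A origin, which the catalogue lists as low copy, and is selected with kanamycin through an aph(3')-Ia resistance gene. The short RSF ori, bom, tet promoter and TcR hits in the feature table are small fragments, probably homology matches or backbone remnants rather than functional units.

The insert is recorded as PTac-RBSP1-PhlF-PPhlF-YFP. A tac promoter with a symmetric lac operator serves as the gate input, and is followed by a hammerhead ribozyme, a type of element commonly used as an insulator that cleaves the 5' leader so that translation is independent of the upstream promoter context. The "P1" ribosome binding site variant and the PhlF repressor coding sequence follow. The annotation tool did not label PhlF itself, but the unannotated span between the ribozyme and a terminator-like Thr leader fragment matches its expected position. Downstream, the PhlF-repressible PPhlF promoter (also unannotated) drives a second, sTRSV-derived hammerhead ribozyme and an EYFP reporter. The plasmid also carries lacI under its own promoter, immediately followed by tetR.

LacI keeps the tac promoter off until IPTG is added. Induced PhlF then represses PPhlF and lowers YFP fluorescence, so the device behaves as a NOT gate. Titrating the inducer and measuring YFP gives the gate's response function, consistent with the stated purpose and with the construct's origin in work on automated genetic circuit design. No tet-regulated promoter driving a payload is annotated, and the record does not state what role tetR plays here.
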