Features (pLannotate 1.2.2; 16 found; start..end, strand, type, name):
      1..23      -  rep_origin     RSF ori (fragment): Plasmids containing the RSF 1030 origin of replication can be propagated in E. coli cells that contain additional plasmids with compatible origins.
     40..66      +  misc_feature   bom (fragment): basis of mobility region from pBR322
    165..220     -  rep_origin     RSF ori (fragment): Plasmids containing the RSF 1030 origin of replication can be propagated in E. coli cells that contain additional plasmids with compatible origins.
    308..852     -  rep_origin     p15A ori: Plasmids containing the medium-copy-number p15A origin of replication can be propagated in E. coli cells that contain a second plasmid with the ColE1 origin.
    941..1756    -  CDS            KanR: aminoglycoside phosphotransferase; aph(3')-Ia; confers resistance to kanamycin in bacteria or G418 (Geneticin®) in eukaryotes
   1878..1906    +  promoter       tac promoter: strong E. coli promoter; hybrid between the trp and lac UV5 promoters
   1912..1931    +  protein_bind   lac operator (symmetric): The lac repressor binds to the lac operator to inhibit transcription in E. coli. This inhibition can be relieved by adding lactose or isopropyl-β-D-thiogalactopyranoside (IPTG). The symmetric lac operator was optimized for tight binding of lac repressor. lac repressor encoded by lacI
   1930..1985    +  ncRNA          Hammerhead 3: Accession: RF00008 - Hammerhead ribozyme (type III)
   2620..2688    +  ncRNA          Thr leader (fragment): Accession: RF00506 - Threonine operon leader
   2772..2821    +  misc_RNA       sTRSV HHRz: hammerhead ribozyme from the tobacco ringspot virus satellite RNA (Khvorova et al., 2003)
   2871..3590    +  CDS            EYFP: enhanced YFP mammalian codon-optimized
   3664..3737    +  promoter       lacI promoter (fragment): lacI
   3738..4817    +  CDS            lacI: LACI_ECOLI - Experimental evidence at protein level: Swiss-Prot protein existence level 1. Repressor of the lactose operon. Binds allolactose as an inducer. From Escherichia coli (strain K12).
   4839..5459    +  CDS            tetR: TETR2_ECOLX - Experimental evidence at protein level: Swiss-Prot protein existence level 1. TetR is the repressor of the tetracycline resistance element; its N-terminal region forms a helix-turn-helix structure and binds DNA. Binding of tetracycline to TetR reduces the repressor affinity for the tetracycline resistance gene (tetA) promoter operator sites. From Escherichia coli.
   5555..5573    -  promoter       tet promoter (fragment): E. coli promoter for tetracycline efflux protein gene
   5583..5703    +  CDS            TcR (fragment): tetracycline efflux protein; tet; confers resistance to tetracycline
>Addgene plasmid #74685 | pPhlF-P1 | depositor full sequence | sequence record 141110 | Full plasmid
GCTTCCTCGCTCACTGACTCGCTGCACGAGGCAGACCTCAGCGCTAGCGGAGTGTATACTGGCTTACTAT
GTTGGCACTGATGAGGGTGTCAGTGAAGTGCTTCATGTGGCAGGAGAAAAAAGGCTGCACCGGTGCGTCA
GCAGAATATGTGATACAGGATATATTCCGCTTCCTCGCTCACTGACTCGCTACGCTCGGTCGTTCGACTG
CGGCGAGCGGAAATGGCTTACGAACGGGGCGGAGATTTCCTGGAAGATGCCAGGAAGATACTTAACAGGG
AAGTGAGAGGGCCGCGGCAAAGCCGTTTTTCCATAGGCTCCGCCCCCCTGACAAGCATCACGAAATCTGA
CGCTCAAATCAGTGGTGGCGAAACCCGACAGGACTATAAAGATACCAGGCGTTTCCCCTGGCGGCTCCCT
CGTGCGCTCTCCTGTTCCTGCCTTTCGGTTTACCGGTGTCATTCCGCTGTTATGGCCGCGTTTGTCTCAT
TCCACGCCTGACACTCAGTTCCGGGTAGGCAGTTCGCTCCAAGCTGGACTGTATGCACGAACCCCCCGTT
CAGTCCGACCGCTGCGCCTTATCCGGTAACTATCGTCTTGAGTCCAACCCGGAAAGACATGCAAAAGCAC
CACTGGCAGCAGCCACTGGTAATTGATTTAGAGGAGTTAGTCTTGAAGTCATGCGCCGGTTAAGGCTAAA
CTGAAAGGACAAGTTTTGGTGACTGCGCTCCTCCAAGCCAGTTACCTCGGTTCAAAGAGTTGGTAGCTCA
GAGAACCTTCGAAAAACCGCCCTGCAAGGCGGTTTTTTCGTTTTCAGAGCAAGAGATTACGCGCAGACCA
AAACGATCTCAAGAAGATCATCTTATTAAGGGGTCTGACGCTCAGTGGAACGAAAAATCAATCTAAAGTA
TATATGAGTAAACTTGGTCTGACAGTTACCTTAGAAAAACTCATCGAGCATCAAATGAAACTGCAATTTA
TTCATATCAGGATTATCAATACCATATTTTTGAAAAAGCCGTTTCTGTAATGAAGGAGAAAACTCACCGA
GGCAGTTCCATAGGATGGCAAGATCCTGGTATCGGTCTGCGATTCCGACTCGTCCAACATCAATACAACC
TATTAATTTCCCCTCGTCAAAAATAAGGTTATCAAGTGAGAAATCACCATGAGTGACGACTGAATCCGGT
GAGAATGGCAAAAGCTTATGCATTTCTTTCCAGACTTGTTCAACAGGCCAGCCATTACGCTCGTCATCAA
AATCACTCGCATCAACCAAACCGTTATTCATTCGTGATTGCGCCTGAGCGAGACGAAATACGCGATCGCT
GTTAAAAGGACAATTACAAACAGGAATCGAATGCAACCGGCGCAGGAACACTGCCAGCGCATCAACAATA
TTTTCACCTGAATCAGGATATTCTTCTAATACCTGGAATGCTGTTTTCCCGGGGATCGCAGTGGTGAGTA
ACCATGCATCATCAGGAGTACGGATAAAATGCTTGATGGTCGGAAGAGGCATAAATTCCGTCAGCCAGTT
TAGTCTGACCATCTCATCTGTAACATCATTGGCAACGCTACCTTTGCCATGTTTCAGAAACAACTCTGGC
GCATCGGGCTTCCCATACAATCGATAGATTGTCGCACCTGATTGCCCGACATTATCGCGAGCCCATTTAT
ACCCATATAAATCAGCATCCATGTTGGAATTTAATCGCGGCCTCGAGCAAGACGTTTCCCGTTGAATATG
GCTCATAACACCCCTTGTATTACTGTTTATGTAAGCAGACAGTTTTATTGTTCATGATGATATATTTTTA
TCTTGTGCAATGTACATCAGAGATTTTGAGACACAAGGAGAACGATCGTTGGCTGTGTTGACAATTAATC
ATCGGCTCGTATAATGTGTGGAATTGTGAGCGCTCACAATTAGCGGTCAACGCATGTGCTTTGCGTTCTG
ATGAGACAGTGATGTCGAAACCGCCTCTACAAATAATTTTGTTTAACTATGGACTATGTTTGAAAGGGAG
AAATACTAGATGGCACGTACCCCGAGCCGTAGCAGCATTGGTAGCCTGCGTAGTCCGCATACCCATAAAG
CAATTCTGACCAGCACCATTGAAATCCTGAAAGAATGTGGTTATAGCGGTCTGAGCATTGAAAGCGTTGC
ACGTCGTGCCGGTGCAAGCAAACCGACCATTTATCGTTGGTGGACCAATAAAGCAGCACTGATTGCCGAA
GTGTATGAAAATGAAAGCGAACAGGTGCGTAAATTTCCGGATCTGGGTAGCTTTAAAGCCGATCTGGATT
TTCTGCTGCGTAATCTGTGGAAAGTTTGGCGTGAAACCATTTGTGGTGAAGCATTTCGTTGTGTTATTGC
AGAAGCACAGCTGGACCCTGCAACCCTGACCCAGCTGAAAGATCAGTTTATGGAACGTCGTCGTGAGATG
CCGAAAAAACTGGTTGAAAATGCCATTAGCAATGGTGAACTGCCGAAAGATACCAATCGTGAACTGCTGC
TGGATATGATTTTTGGTTTTTGTTGGTATCGCCTGCTGACCGAACAGCTGACCGTTGAACAGGATATTGA
AGAATTTACCTTCCTGCTGATTAATGGTGTTTGTCCGGGTACACAGCGTTAAGGAAACACAGAAAAAAGC
CCGCACCTGACAGTGCGGGCTTTTTTTTTCGACCAAAGGTACTCGACGTACGGTGGAATCTGATTCGTTA
CCAATTGACATGATACGAAACGTACCGTATCGTTAAGGTAGCTGTCACCGGATGTGCTTTCCGGTCTGAT
GAGTCCGTGAGGACGAAACAGCCTCTACAAATAATTTTGTTTAATACTAGAGAAAGAGGGGAAATACTAG
ATGGTGAGCAAGGGCGAGGAGCTGTTCACCGGGGTGGTGCCCATCCTGGTCGAGCTGGACGGCGACGTAA
ACGGCCACAAGTTCAGCGTGTCCGGCGAGGGCGAGGGCGATGCCACCTACGGCAAGCTGACCCTGAAGTT
CATCTGCACCACAGGCAAGCTGCCCGTGCCCTGGCCCACCCTCGTGACCACCTTCGGCTACGGCCTGCAA
TGCTTCGCCCGCTACCCCGACCACATGAAGCTGCACGACTTCTTCAAGTCCGCCATGCCCGAAGGCTACG
TCCAGGAGCGCACCATCTTCTTCAAGGACGACGGCAACTACAAGACCCGCGCCGAGGTGAAGTTCGAGGG
CGACACCCTGGTGAACCGCATCGAGCTGAAGGGCATCGACTTCAAGGAGGACGGCAACATCCTGGGGCAC
AAGCTGGAGTACAACTACAACAGCCACAACGTCTATATCATGGCCGACAAGCAGAAGAACGGCATCAAGG
TGAACTTCAAGATCCGCCACAACATCGAGGACGGCAGCGTGCAGCTCGCCGACCACTACCAGCAGAACAC
CCCAATCGGCGACGGCCCCGTGCTGCTGCCCGACAACCACTACCTTAGCTACCAGTCCGCCCTGAGCAAA
GACCCCAACGAGAAGCGCGATCACATGGTCCTGCTGGAGTTCGTGACCGCCGCCGGGATCACTCTCGGCA
TGGACGAGCTGTACAAGTAACTCGGTACCAAATTCCAGAAAAGAGGCCTCCCGAAAGGGGGGCCTTTTTT
CGTTTTGGTCCAATGGCGGCGCGCCATCGAATGGCGCAAAACCTTTCGCGGTATGGCATGATAGCGCCCG
GAAGAGAGTCAATTCAGGGTGGTGAATATGAAACCAGTAACGTTATACGATGTCGCAGAGTATGCCGGTG
TCTCTTATCAGACCGTTTCCCGCGTGGTGAACCAGGCCAGCCACGTTTCTGCGAAAACGCGGGAAAAAGT
GGAAGCGGCGATGGCGGAGCTGAATTACATTCCCAACCGCGTGGCACAACAACTGGCGGGCAAACAGTCG
TTGCTGATTGGCGTTGCCACCTCCAGTCTGGCCCTGCACGCGCCGTCGCAAATTGTCGCGGCGATTAAAT
CTCGCGCCGATCAACTGGGTGCCAGCGTGGTGGTGTCGATGGTAGAACGAAGCGGCGTCGAAGCCTGTAA
AGCGGCGGTGCACAATCTTCTCGCGCAACGCGTCAGTGGGCTGATCATTAACTATCCGCTGGATGACCAG
GATGCCATTGCTGTGGAAGCTGCCTGCACTAATGTTCCGGCGTTATTTCTTGATGTCTCTGACCAGACAC
CCATCAACAGTATTATTTTCTCCCATGAGGACGGTACGCGACTGGGCGTGGAGCATCTGGTCGCATTGGG
TCACCAGCAAATCGCGCTGTTAGCGGGCCCATTAAGTTCTGTCTCGGCGCGTCTGCGTCTGGCTGGCTGG
CATAAATATCTCACTCGCAATCAAATTCAGCCGATAGCGGAACGGGAAGGCGACTGGAGTGCCATGTCCG
GTTTTCAACAAACCATGCAAATGCTGAATGAGGGCATCGTTCCCACTGCGATGCTGGTTGCCAACGATCA
GATGGCGCTGGGCGCAATGCGCGCCATTACCGAGTCCGGGCTGCGCGTTGGTGCGGATATCTCGGTAGTG
GGATACGACGATACCGAAGATAGCTCATGTTATATCCCGCCGTTAACCACCATCAAACAGGATTTTCGCC
TGCTGGGGCAAACCAGCGTGGACCGCTTGCTGCAACTCTCTCAGGGCCAGGCGGTGAAGGGCAATCAGCT
GTTGCCAGTCTCACTGGTGAAAAGAAAAACCACCCTGGCGCCCAATACGCAAACCGCCTCTCCCCGCGCG
TTGGCCGATTCATTAATGCAGCTGGCACGACAGGTTTCCCGACTGGAAAGCGGGCAGTGATAATCCAGGA
GGAAAAAAATGTCCAGATTAGATAAAAGTAAAGTGATTAACAGCGCATTAGAGCTGCTTAATGAGGTCGG
AATCGAAGGTTTAACAACCCGTAAACTCGCCCAGAAGCTAGGTGTAGAGCAGCCTACATTGTATTGGCAT
GTAAAAAATAAGCGGGCTTTGCTCGACGCCTTAGCCATTGAGATGTTAGATAGGCACCATACTCACTTTT
GCCCTTTAGAAGGGGAAAGCTGGCAAGATTTTTTACGTAATAACGCTAAAAGTTTTAGATGTGCTTTACT
AAGTCATCGCGATGGAGCAAAAGTACATTTAGGTACACGGCCTACAGAAAAACAGTATGAAACTCTCGAA
AATCAATTAGCCTTTTTATGCCAACAAGGTTTTTCACTAGAGAATGCATTATATGCACTCAGCGCTGTGG
GGCATTTTACTTTAGGTTGCGTATTGGAAGATCAAGAGCATCAAGTCGCTAAAGAAGAAAGGGAAACACC
TACTACTGATAGTATGCCGCCATTATTACGACAAGCTATCGAATTATTTGATCACCAAGGTGCAGAGCCA
GCCTTCTTATTCGGCCTTGAATTGATCATATGCGGATTAGAAAAACAACTTAAATGTGAAAGTGGGTCCT
AATAATTGGTAACGAATCAGACAATTGACGGCTCGAGGGAGTAGCATAGGGTTTGCAGAATCCCTGCTTC
GTCCATTTGACAGGCACATTATGCATCGATGATAAGCTGTCAAACATGAGCAGATCCTCTACGCCGGACG
CATCGTGGCCGGCATCACCGGCGCCACAGGTGCGGTTGCTGGCGCCTATATCGCCGACATCACCGATGGG
GAAGATCGGGCTCGCCACTTCGGGCTCATGAGCAAATATTTTATCTGAGGT
