>Addgene plasmid #74685 | pPhlF-P1 | addgene partial sequence | sequence record 142456 | EGFP-N 5'-CGTCGCCGTCCAGCTCGACCAG-3'
CATCTAGTATTTCCCCTCTTTCTCTAGTATTAAACAAAATTATTTGTAGAGGCTGTTTCGTCCTCACGGA
CTCATCAGACCGGAAAGCACATCCGGTGACAGCTACCTTAACGATACGGTACGTTTCGTATCATGTCAAT
TGGTAACGAATCAGATTCCACCGTACGTCGAGTACCTTTGGTCGAAAAAAAAAGCCCGCACTGTCAGGTG
CGGGCTTTTTTCTGTGTTTCCTTAACGCTGTGTACCCGGACAAACACCATTAATCAGCAGGAAGGTAAAT
TCTTCAATATCCTGTTCAACGGTCAGCTGTTCGGTCAGCAGGCGATACCAACAAAAACCAAAAATCATAT
CCAGCAGCAGTTCACGATTGGTATCTTTCGGCAGTTCACCATTGCTAATGGCATTTTCAACCAGTTTTTT
CGGCATCTCACGACGACGTTCCATAAACTGATCTTTCAGCTGGGTCAGGGTTGCAGGGTCCAGCTGTGCT
TCTGCAATAACACAACGAAATGCTTCACCACAAATGGTTTCACGCCAAACTTTCCACAGATTACGCAGCA
GAAAATCCAGATCGGCTTTAAAGCTACCCAGATCCGGAAATTTACGCACCTGTTCGCTTTCATTTTCATA
CACTTCGGCAATCAGTGCTGCTTTATTGGTCCACCAACGATAAATGGTCGGTTTGCTTGCACCGGCACGA
CGTGCAACGCTTTCAATGCTCAGACCGCTATAACCACATTCTTTCAGGATTTCAATGGTGCTGGTCAGAA
TTGCTTTATG
