>Addgene plasmid #74685 | pPhlF-P1 | addgene partial sequence | sequence record 145823 | pTac-F 5'-cggctcgtataatgtgtgga-3'
CGTTCTGATGAGACAGTGATGTCGAAACCGCCTCTACAAATAATTTTGTTTAACTATGGACTATGTTTGA
AAGGGAGAAATACTAGATGGCACGTACCCCGAGCCGTAGCAGCATTGGTAGCCTGCGTAGTCCGCATACC
CATAAAGCAATTCTGACCAGCACCATTGAAATCCTGAAAGAATGTGGTTATAGCGGTCTGAGCATTGAAA
GCGTTGCACGTCGTGCCGGTGCAAGCAAACCGACCATTTATCGTTGGTGGACCAATAAAGCAGCACTGAT
TGCCGAAGTGTATGAAAATGAAAGCGAACAGGTGCGTAAATTTCCGGATCTGGGTAGCTTTAAAGCCGAT
CTGGATTTTCTGCTGCGTAATCTGTGGAAAGTTTGGCGTGAAACCATTTGTGGTGAAGCATTTCGTTGTG
TTATTGCAGAAGCACAGCTGGACCCTGCAACCCTGACCCAGCTGAAAGATCAGTTTATGGAACGTCGTCG
TGAGATGCCGAAAAAACTGGTTGAAAATGCCATTAGCAATGGTGAACTGCCGAAAGATACCAATCGTGAA
CTGCTGCTGGATATGATTTTTGGTTTTTGTTGGTATCGCCTGCTGACCGAACAGCTGACCGTTGAACAGG
ATATTGAAGAATTTACCTTCCTGCTGATTAATGGTGTTTGTCCGGGTACACAGCGTTAAGGAAACACAGA
A
